>Addgene plasmid #141868 | TFORF1707 | addgene full sequence | sequence record 427301 | Addgene NGS Result
TTAATGTAGTCTTATGCAATACTCTTGTAGTCTTGCAACATGGTAACGATGAGTTAGCAACATGCCTTAC
AAGGAGAGAAAAAGCACCGTGCATGCCGATTGGTGGAAGTAAGGTGGTACGATCGTGCCTTATTAGGAAG
GCAACAGACGGGTCTGACATGGATTGGACGAACCACTGAATTGCCGCATTGCAGAGATATTGTATTTAAG
TGCCTAGCTCGATACATAAACGGGTCTCTCTGGTTAGACCAGATCTGAGCCTGGGAGCTCTCTGGCTAAC
TAGGGAACCCACTGCTTAAGCCTCAATAAAGCTTGCCTTGAGTGCTTCAAGTAGTGTGTGCCCGTCTGTT
GTGTGACTCTGGTAACTAGAGATCCCTCAGACCCTTTTAGTCAGTGTGGAAAATCTCTAGCAGTGGCGCC
CGAACAGGGACTTGAAAGCGAAAGGGAAACCAGAGGAGCTCTCTCGACGCAGGACTCGGCTTGCTGAAGC
GCGCACGGCAAGAGGCGAGGGGCGGCGACTGGTGAGTACGCCAAAAATTTTGACTAGCGGAGGCTAGAAG
GAGAGAGATGGGTGCGAGAGCGTCAGTATTAAGCGGGGGAGAATTAGATCGCGATGGGAAAAAATTCGGT
TAAGGCCAGGGGGAAAGAAAAAATATAAATTAAAACATATAGTATGGGCAAGCAGGGAGCTAGAACGATT
CGCAGTTAATCCTGGCCTGTTAGAAACATCAGAAGGCTGTAGACAAATACTGGGACAGCTACAACCATCC
CTTCAGACAGGATCAGAAGAACTTAGATCATTATATAATACAGTAGCAACCCTCTATTGTGTGCATCAAA
GGATAGAGATAAAAGACACCAAGGAAGCTTTAGACAAGATAGAGGAAGAGCAAAACAAAAGTAAGACCAC
CGCACAGCAAGCGGCCGCTGATCTTCAGACCTGGAGGAGGAGATATGAGGGACAATTGGAGAAGTGAATT
ATATAAATATAAAGTAGTAAAAATTGAACCATTAGGAGTAGCACCCACCAAGGCAAAGAGAAGAGTGGTG
CAGAGAGAAAAAAGAGCAGTGGGAATAGGAGCTTTGTTCCTTGGGTTCTTGGGAGCAGCAGGAAGCACTA
TGGGCGCAGCGTCAATGACGCTGACGGTACAGGCCAGACAATTATTGTCTGGTATAGTGCAGCAGCAGAA
CAATTTGCTGAGGGCTATTGAGGCGCAACAGCATCTGTTGCAACTCACAGTCTGGGGCATCAAGCAGCTC
CAGGCAAGAATCCTGGCTGTGGAAAGATACCTAAAGGATCAACAGCTCCTGGGGATTTGGGGTTGCTCTG
GAAAACTCATTTGCACCACTGCTGTGCCTTGGAATGCTAGTTGGAGTAATAAATCTCTGGAACAGATTTG
GAATCACACGACCTGGATGGAGTGGGACAGAGAAATTAACAATTACACAAGCTTAATACACTCCTTAATT
GAAGAATCGCAAAACCAGCAAGAAAAGAATGAACAAGAATTATTGGAATTAGATAAATGGGCAAGTTTGT
GGAATTGGTTTAACATAACAAATTGGCTGTGGTATATAAAATTATTCATAATGATAGTAGGAGGCTTGGT
AGGTTTAAGAATAGTTTTTGCTGTACTTTCTATAGTGAATAGAGTTAGGCAGGGATATTCACCATTATCG
TTTCAGACCCACCTCCCAACCCCGAGGGGACCCATGCATTGCATCTCAATTAGTCAGCAACCAGGTGTGG
AAAGTCCCCAGGCTCCCCAGCAGGCAGAAGTATGCAAAGCATGCGTCTCAATTAGTCAGCAACCATAGTC
CCGCCCCTAACTCCGCCCATCCCGCCCCTAACTCCGCCCAGTTCCGCCCATTCTCCGCCCCATGGCTGAC
TAATTTTTTTTATTTATGCAGAGGCCGAGGCCGCCTCGGCCTCTGAGCTATTCCAGAAGTAGTGAGGAGG
CTTTTTTGGAGGCCTAGGCTTTTGCAAAAAGCTTTCTAGAGGTACCACCGGAGCTTACCATGACCGAGTA
CAAGCCCACGGTGCGCCTCGCCACCCGCGACGACGTCCCCAGGGCCGTACGCACCCTCGCCGCCGCGTTC
GCCGACTACCCCGCCACGCGCCACACCGTCGATCCGGACCGCCACATCGAGCGGGTCACCGAGCTGCAAG
AACTCTTCCTCACGCGCGTCGGGCTCGACATCGGCAAGGTGTGGGTCGCGGACGACGGCGCCGCCGTGGC
GGTCTGGACCACGCCGGAGAGCGTCGAAGCGGGGGCGGTGTTCGCCGAGATCGGCCCGCGCATGGCCGAG
TTGAGCGGTTCCCGGCTGGCCGCGCAGCAACAGATGGAAGGCCTCCTGGCGCCGCACCGGCCCAAGGAGC
CCGCGTGGTTCCTGGCCACCGTCGGCGTCTCGCCCGACCACCAGGGCAAGGGTCTGGGCAGCGCCGTCGT
GCTCCCCGGAGTGGAGGCGGCCGAGCGCGCCGGGGTGCCCGCCTTCCTGGAGACCTCCGCGCCCCGCAAC
CTCCCCTTCTACGAGCGGCTCGGCTTCACCGTCACCGCCGACGTCGAGGTGCCCGAAGGACCGCGCACCT
GGTGCATGACCCGCAAGCCCGGTGCCAGTTAACGAATTCTAGATCTTGAGACAAATGGCAGTATTCATCC
ACAATTTTAAAAGAAAAGGGGGGATTGGGGGGTACAGTGCAGGGGAAAGAATAGTAGACATAATAGCAAC
AGACATACAAACTAAAGAATTACAAAAACAAATTACAAAAATTCAAAATTTTCGGGTTTATTACAGGGAC
AGCAGAGATCCACTTTGGCGCCGGCTCGAGGCCTGCAGGTGCAAAGATGGATAAAGTTTTAAACAGAGAG
GAATCTTTGCAGCTAATGGACCTTCTAGGTCTTGAAAGGAGTGGGAATTGGCTCCGGTGCCCGTCAGTGG
GCAGAGCGCACATCGCCCACAGTCCCCGAGAAGTTGGGGGGAGGGGTCGGCAATTGAACCGGTGCCTAGA
GAAGGTGGCGCGGGGTAAACTGGGAAAGTGATGTCGTGTACTGGCTCCGCCTTTTTCCCGAGGGTGGGGG
AGAACCGTATATAAGTGCAGTAGTCGCCGTGAACGTTCTTTTTCGCAACGGGTTTGCCGCCAGAACACAG
GTAAGTGCCGTGTGTGGTTCCCGCGGGCCTGGCCTCTTTACGGGTTATGGCCCTTGCGTGCCTTGAATTA
CTTCCACCTGGCTGCAGTACGTGATTCTTGATCCCGAGCTTCGGGTTGGAAGTGGGTGGGAGAGTTCGAG
GCCTTGCGCTTAAGGAGCCCCTTCGCCTCGTGCTTGAGTTGAGGCCTGGCCTGGGCGCTGGGGCCGCCGC
GTGCGAATCTGGTGGCACCTTCGCGCCTGTCTCGCTGCTTTCGATAAGTCTCTAGCCATTTAAAATTTTT
GATGACCTGCTGCGACGCTTTTTTTCTGGCAAGATAGTCTTGTAAATGCGGGCCAAGATCTGCACACTGG
TATTTCGGTTTTTGGGGCCGCGGGCGGCGACGGGGCCCGTGCGTCCCAGCGCACATGTTCGGCGAGGCGG
GGCCTGCGAGCGCGGCCACCGAGAATCGGACGGGGGTAGTCTCAAGCTGGCCGGCCTGCTCTGGTGCCTG
GCCTCGCGCCGCCGTGTATCGCCCCGCCCTGGGCGGCAAGGCTGGCCCGGTCGGCACCAGTTGCGTGAGC
GGAAAGATGGCCGCTTCCCGGCCCTGCTGCAGGGAGCTCAAAATGGAGGACGCGGCGCTCGGGAGAGCGG
GCGGGTGAGTCACCCACACAAAGGAAAAGGGCCTTTCCGTCCTCAGCCGTCGCTTCATGTGACTCCACGG
AGTACCGGGCGCCGTCCAGGCACCTCGATTAGTTCTCGAGCTTTTGGAGTACGTCGTCTTTAGGTTGGGG
GGAGGGGTTTTATGCGATGGAGTTTCCCCACACTGAGTGGGTGGAGACTGAAGTTAGGCCAGCTTGGCAC
TTGATGTAATTCTCCTTGGAATTTGCCCTTTTTGAGTTTGGATCTTGGTTCATTCTCAAGCCTCAGACAG
TGGTTCAAAGTTTTTTTCTTCCATTTCAGGTGTCGTGAGGCTAGCACCGCCACCATGGCACACCTTGGGC
CCACCCCACCTCCACATAGCCTTAATTACAAATCAGAGGACAGGCTTAGTGAGCAAGACTGGCCAGCATA
TTTCAAGGTCCCATGTTGTGGGGTTGATACATCTCAAATTGAGTCAGAAGAGGCAGAAGTGGATGTGAGA
GAAAGAGAGACACAGAGAGACAGAGAGCCAAAGAGGGCAAGAGACTTGACTTTAAGAGACTCCTGTACTG
ACAACTCCATGCAGTTCGGAACCAGAACGACTACGGCTGAACCAGGGTTCATGGGGACATGGCAAAACGC
TGATACTAACCTCTTATTCAGAATGTCCCAACAGGCCATCCGTTGCACACTGGTAAACTGCACATGTGAA
TGTTTTCAGCCAGGGAAGATTAACCTGAGGACTTGTGATCAGTGTAAACATGGCTGGGTGGCACATGCCT
TGGATAAGCTCAGCACGCAGCACCTGTACCACCCCACCCAAGTGGAGATTGTGCAGTCCAACGTCGTGTT
TGACATCAGCAGCCTGATGCTCTATGGGACACAAGCAGTGCCTGTGCGGCTAAAGATCCTGCTGGACCGT
CTCTTCAGCGTCCTGAAGCAAGAGGAGGTACTGCACATACTGCACGGCCTTGGCTGGACTCTGCGGGACT
ATGTCCGAGGATACATCCTTCAGGATGCTGCTGGCAAGGTGCTGGACCGCTGGGCCATCATGTCTCGAGA
AGAGGAAATCATCACCCTTCAGCAGTTTCTGCGGTTTGGAGAAACCAAATCCATTGTGGAGCTGATGGCA
ATTCAGGAGAAAGAAGGGCAGGCCGTGGCTGTACCATCTTCAAAGACAGACTCAGATATAAGGACTTTCA
TTGAGAGCAATAATCGCACCAGGAGTCCCAGCCTCCTTGCTCACTTAGAGAACAGCAATCCTTCCAGCAT
TCATCACTTCGAAAACATCCCAAACAGCCTTGCATTTCTGCTTCCATTCCAGTACATAAACCCTGTCTCA
GCACCACTGCTAGGGTTGCCTCCAAATGGGCTACTGTTAGAGCAACCAGGGTTGAGGCTGCGGGAACCCA
GCCTTTCAACTCAGAATGAATATAATGAGAGCAGCGAATCCGAAGTTTCTCCCACACCTTATAAGAATGA
TCAAACACCCAATAGAAATGCCCTGACCAGCATTACTAATGTGGAGCCCAAAACCGAGCCAGCCTGTGTC
TCTCCCATTCAGAATTCTGCCCCAGTCAGTGATCTAACCAAAACTGAACACCCAAAAAGCTCATTCCGGA
TTCATCGGATGAGAAGGATGGGGTCAGCCTCTAGGAAAGGAAGAGTGTTCTGTAATGCATGTGGGAAGAC
ATTCTATGACAAAGGTACTCTCAAAATTCATTACAATGCTGTTCACCTGAAGATCAAACATCGATGCACC
ATTGAAGGTTGCAACATGGTCTTTAGCTCCCTCCGAAGTCGTAATCGCCACAGTGCAAACCCCAATCCTC
GCCTTCACATGCCTATGCTAAGGAATAACCGAGATAAAGATTTAATTCGGGCCACCTCAGGAGCTGCCAC
CCCTGTCATAGCAAGTACAAAATCAAATCTGGCACTCACAAGCCCTGGCCGACCCCCAATGGGTTTTACC
ACTCCCCCTCTAGACCCTGTCTTGCAAAATCCTCTCCCTAGCCAGCTAGTATTTTCTGGGCTAAAGACTG
TACAACCAGTTCCTCCATTTTATAGAAGTTTACTCACTCCAGGGGAAATGGTGAGTCCTCCAACCTCCCT
CCCAACCAGTCCCATCATTCCAACCAGTGGTACCATAGAGCAGCACCCCCCGCCACCCTCTGAGCCAGTA
GTGCCAGCAGTGATGATGGCCACCCATGAGCCCAGTGCTGACCTGGCACCCAAGAAAAAGCCCAGGAAGT
CAAGCATGCCTGTGAAGATTGAGAAGGAAATTATTGATACCGCCGATGAGTTTGATGATGAAGATGATGA
CCCCAATGATGGTGGAGCTGTGGTCAATGACATGAGCCATGACAATCATTGTCACTCCCAAGAGGAGATG
AGCCCAGGCATGTCTGTGAAGGACTTTTCTAAGCATAACAGGACCCGGTGCATTTCAAGGACTGAAATAA
GGAGGGCCGACAGCATGACTTCTGAAGACCAAGAACCTGAGCGGGACTATGAGAACGAGTCTGAGTCTTC
GGAGCCCAAACTGGGCGAGGAATCCATGGAAGGGGATGAGCACATTCACAGCGAAGTGAGTGAAAAAGTC
CTGATGAATAGTGAGAGGCCTGATGAGAACCACAGTGAGCCCTCTCACCAGGACGTCATCAAGGTGAAGG
AAGAATTTACAGACCCCACTTACGACATGTTTTACATGAGCCAGTATGGACTGTACAATGGTGGGGGTGC
CAGCATGGCCGCCTTGCATGAGAGCTTTACATCGTCTCTGAATTATGGCAGCCCTCAAAAGTTCTCCCCA
GAAGGTGACCTATGTTCTAGCCCAGACCCCAAAATCTGTTATGTGTGCAAGAAGAGTTTCAAAAGCTCCT
ACAGTGTGAAACTTCACTACAGGAACGTTCACTTGAAAGAGATGCACGTCTGCACAGTGGCTGGTTGCAA
TGCTGCATTCCCCTCTCGCCGAAGCCGAGACAGACACAGTGCCAACATAAACCTACATCGTAAACTGTTG
ACCAAAGAACTCGATGACATGGGCCTGGACTCGTCGCAGCCCTCCCTTAGCAAGGACCTCCGCGATGAAT
TTTTGGTGAAGATATATGGTGCCCAGCACCCCATGGGGCTCGATGTCAGGGAAGACGCCTCCTCTCCCGC
AGGGACTGAAGACTCCCACCTGAACGGGTATGGGAGAGGCATGGCAGAGGACTACATGGTCCTTGACTTG
AGCACCACCTCCAGCCTCCAGTCCAGCAGCAGTATCCATTCCTCCAGAGAATCCGACGCAGGCAGCGATG
AGGGGATTCTTCTCGATGACATTGACGGGGCGAGTGACAGTGGGGAGTCGGCACACAAGGCCGAGGCCCC
TGCCCTCCCTGGCAGCCTAGGGGCTGAAGTTTCAGGATCTCTTATGTTCAGCAGCTTGTCTGGGAGCAAT
GGTGGGATCATGTGCAACATTTGCCACAAAATGTACAGCAACAAGGGGACCCTGAGAGTGCACTACAAAA
CTGTGCATTTGAGAGAAATGCACAAGTGCAAAGTCCCAGGTTGCAATATGATGTTTTCCTCTGTACGAAG
CCGAAATCGGCACAGTCAGAACCCTAATCTCCACAAAAACATTCCCTTCACTTCAGTAGATTAGTAATGA
ACTAGTCCGTAACTTGAAAGTATTTCGATTTCTTGGCTTTATATATCTTGTGGAAAGGACGAGCCAAATA
AATCCGCGCATTACTCACGCGTTAAGTCGACAATCAACCTCTGGATTACAAAATTTGTGAAAGATTGACT
GGTATTCTTAACTATGTTGCTCCTTTTACGCTATGTGGATACGCTGCTTTAATGCCTTTGTATCATGCTA
TTGCTTCCCGTATGGCTTTCATTTTCTCCTCCTTGTATAAATCCTGGTTGCTGTCTCTTTATGAGGAGTT
GTGGCCCGTTGTCAGGCAACGTGGCGTGGTGTGCACTGTGTTTGCTGACGCAACCCCCACTGGTTGGGGC
ATTGCCACCACCTGTCAGCTCCTTTCCGGGACTTTCGCTTTCCCCCTCCCTATTGCCACGGCGGAACTCA
TCGCCGCCTGCCTTGCCCGCTGCTGGACAGGGGCTCGGCTGTTGGGCACTGACAATTCCGTGGTGTTGTC
GGGGAAATCATCGTCCTTTCCTTGGCTGCTCGCCTGTGTTGCCACCTGGATTCTGCGCGGGACGTCCTTC
TGCTACGTCCCTTCGGCCCTCAATCCAGCGGACCTTCCTTCCCGCGGCCTGCTGCCGGCTCTGCGGCCTC
TTCCGCGTCTTCGCCTTCGCCCTCAGACGAGTCGGATCTCCCTTTGGGCCGCCTCCCCGCGTCGACTTTA
AGACCAATGACTTACAAGGCAGCTGTAGATCTTAGCCACTTTTTAAAAGAAAAGGGGGGACTGGAAGGGC
TAATTCACTCCCAACGAAGACAAGATCTGCTTTTTGCTTGTACTGGGTCTCTCTGGTTAGACCAGATCTG
AGCCTGGGAGCTCTCTGGCTAACTAGGGAACCCACTGCTTAAGCCTCAATAAAGCTTGCCTTGAGTGCTT
CAAGTAGTGTGTGCCCGTCTGTTGTGTGACTCTGGTAACTAGAGATCCCTCAGACCCTTTTAGTCAGTGT
GGAAAATCTCTAGCAGTACGTATAGTAGTTCATGTCATCTTATTATTCAGTATTTATAACTTGCAAAGAA
ATGAATATCAGAGAGTGAGAGGAACTTGTTTATTGCAGCTTATAATGGTTACAAATAAAGCAATAGCATC
ACAAATTTCACAAATAAAGCATTTTTTTCACTGCATTCTAGTTGTGGTTTGTCCAAACTCATCAATGTAT
CTTATCATGTCTGGCTCTAGCTATCCCGCCCCTAACTCCGCCCATCCCGCCCCTAACTCCGCCCAGTTCC
GCCCATTCTCCGCCCCATGGCTGACTAATTTTTTTTATTTATGCAGAGGCCGAGGCCGCCTCGGCCTCTG
AGCTATTCCAGAAGTAGTGAGGAGGCTTTTTTGGAGGCCTAGGGACGTACCCAATTCGCCCTATAGTGAG
TCGTATTACGCGCGCTCACTGGCCGTCGTTTTACAACGTCGTGACTGGGAAAACCCTGGCGTTACCCAAC
TTAATCGCCTTGCAGCACATCCCCCTTTCGCCAGCTGGCGTAATAGCGAAGAGGCCCGCACCGATCGCCC
TTCCCAACAGTTGCGCAGCCTGAATGGCGAATGGG
[124 nt withheld, positions 8996-9119]
C
[91 nt withheld, positions 9121-9211]
A
[49 nt withheld, positions 9213-9261]
CCTTTGACGTTGGAGTCCACGTTCTTT
[37 nt withheld, positions 9289-9325]
ACCCTATCTCGGTCTATTCTTTTGATTTATAAGGGATTTTGCCGATTTCGGCCTATTGGTTAAAAAATGA
GCTGATTTAACAAAAATTTAACGCGAATTTTAACAAAATATTAACGCTTACAATTTAGGTGGCACTTTTC
GGGGAAATGTGCGCGGAACCCCTATTTGTTTATTTTTCTAAATACATTCAAATATGTATCCGCTCATGAG
ACAATAACCCTGATAAATGCTTCAATAATATTGAAAAAGGAAGAGTATGAGTATTCAACATTTCCGTGTC
GCCCTTATTCCCTTTTTTGCGGCATTTTGCCTTCCTGTTTTTGCTCACCCAGAAACGCTGGTGAAAGTAA
AAGATGCTGAAGATCAGTTGGGTGCACGAGTGGGTTACATCGAACTGGATCTCAACAGCGGTAAGATCCT
TGAGAGTTTTCGCCCCGAAGAACGTTTTCCAATGATGAGCACTTTTAAAGTTCTGCTATGTGGCGCGGTA
TTATCCCGTATTGACGCCGGGCAAGAGCAACTCGGTCGCCGCATACACTATTCTCAGAATGACTTGGTTG
AGTACTCACCAGTCACAGAAAAGCATCTTACGGATGGCATGACAGTAAGAGAATTATGCAGTGCTGCCAT
AACCATGAGTGATAACACTGCGGCCAACTTACTTCTGACAACGATCGGAGGACCGAAGGAGCTAACCGCT
TTTTTGCACAACATGGGGGATCATGTAACTCGCCTTGATCGTTGGGAACCGGAGCTGAATGAAGCCATAC
CAAACGACGAGCGTGACACCACGATGCCTGTAGCAATGGCAACAACGTTGCGCAAACTATTAACTGGCGA
ACTACTTACTCTAGCTTCCCGGCAACAATTAATAGACTGGATGGAGGCGGATAAAGTTGCAGGACCACTT
CTGCGCTCGGCCCTTCCGGCTGGCTGGTTTATTGCTGATAAATCTGGAGCCGGTGAGCGTGGGTCTCGCG
GTATCATTGCAGCACTGGGGCCAGATGGTAAGCCCTCCCGTATCGTAGTTATCTACACGACGGGGAGTCA
GGCAACTATGGATGAACGAAATAGACAGATCGCTGAGATAGGTGCCTCACTGATTAAGCATTGGTAACTG
TCAGACCAAGTTTACTCATATATACTTTAGATTGATTTAAAACTTCATTTTTAATTTAAAAGGATCTAGG
TGAAGATCCTTTTTGATAATCTCATGACCAAAATCCCTTAACGTGAGTTTTCGTTCCACTGAGCGTCAGA
CCCCGTAGAAAAGATCAAAGGATCTTCTTGAGATCCTTTTTTTCTGCGCGTAATCTGCTGCTTGCAAACA
AAAAAACCACCGCTACCAGCGGTGGTTTGTTTGCCGGATCAAGAGCTACCAACTCTTTTTCCGAAGGTAA
CTGGCTTCAGCAGAGCGCAGATACCAAATACTGTTCTTCTAGTGTAGCCGTAGTTAGGCCACCACTTCAA
GAACTCTGTAGCACCGCCTACATACCTCGCTCTGCTAATCCTGTTACCAGTGGCTGCTGCCAGTGGCGAT
AAGTCGTGTCTTACCGGGTTGGACTCAAGACGATAGTTACCGGATAAGGCGCAGCGGTCGGGCTGAACGG
GGGGTTCGTGCACACAGCCCAGCTTGGAGCGAACGACCTACACCGAACTGAGATACCTACAGCGTGAGCT
ATGAGAAAGCGCCACGCTTCCCGAAGGGAGAAAGGCGGACAGGTATCCGGTAAGCGGCAGGGTCGGAACA
GGAGAGCGCACGAGGGAGCTTCCAGGGGGAAACGCCTGGTATCTTTATAGTCCTGTCGGGTTTCGCCACC
TCTGACTTGAGCGTCGATTTTTGTGATGCTCGTCAGGGGGGCGGAGCCTATGGAAAAACGCCAGCAACGC
GGCCTTTTTACGGTTCCTGGCCTTTTGCTGGCCTTTTGCTCACATGTTCTTTCCTGCGTTATCCCCTGAT
TCTGTGGATAACCGTATTACCGCCTTTGAGTGAGCTGATACCGCTCGCCGCAGCCGAACGACCGAGCGCA
GCGAGTCAGTGAGCGAGGAAGCGGAAGAGCGCCCAATACGCAAACCGCCTCTCCCCGCGCGTTGGCCGAT
TCATTAATGCAGCTGGCACGACAGGTTTCCCGACTGGAAAGCGGGCAGTGAGCGCAACGCAATTAATGTG
AGTTAGCTCACTCATTAGGCACCCCAGGCTTTACACTTTATGCTTCCGGCTCGTATGTTGTGTGGAATTG
TGAGCGGATAACAATTTCACACAGGAAACAGCTATGACCATGATTACGCCAAGCGCGCAATTAACCCTCA
CTAAAGGGAACAAAAGCTGGAGCTGCAAGC
Features (pLannotate 1.2.2; 31 found; start..end, strand, type, name):
      5..231     +  promoter       RSV promoter: Rous sarcoma virus enhancer/promoter
    232..412     +  LTR            5' LTR (truncated): truncated 5' long terminal repeat (LTR) from HIV-1
    459..584     +  misc_feature   HIV-1 Ψ: packaging signal of human immunodeficiency virus type 1
    568..931     +  CDS            HIV-1 gag (fragment): gag protein from human immunodeficiency virus 1; gag
   1077..1310    +  misc_feature   RRE: The Rev response element (RRE) of HIV-1 allows for Rev-dependent mRNA export from the nucleus to the cytoplasm.
   1687..1713    +  CDS            Rev (fragment): human immunodeficiency virus 1 (HIV-1) Rev protein; rev; enhances nuclear export of unspliced and incompletely spliced viral mRNAs
   1720..1743    +  promoter       SV40 promoter (fragment): SV40 early promoter
   1744..1815    +  promoter       SV40 promoter (fragment): SV40 enhancer and early promoter
   1839..1974    +  rep_origin     SV40 ori: SV40 origin of replication
   2020..2616    +  CDS            PuroR (fragment): puromycin N-acetyltransferase; pac from Streptomyces; confers resistance to puromycin
   2665..2782    +  misc_feature   cPPT/CTS: central polypurine tract and central termination sequence of HIV-1
   2847..2913    +  CDS            small t antigen (fragment): SV40 (simian virus 40) small t antigen
   2920..4098    +  promoter       EF-1α promoter: strong constitutive promoter for human elongation factor EF-1α
   4115..7411    +  CDS            BNC2: BNC2_HUMAN - Experimental evidence at protein level: Swiss-Prot protein existence level 1. Probable transcription factor specific for skin keratinocytes. May play a role in the differentiation of spermatozoa and oocytes (PubMed:14988505). May also play an important role in early urinary-tract development (PubMed:31051115). From Homo sapiens (Human).
   7427..7480    +  promoter       U6 promoter (fragment): RNA polymerase III promoter for human U6 snRNA
   7522..8110    +  misc_feature   WPRE: woodchuck hepatitis virus posttranscriptional regulatory element
   8161..8180    +  misc_feature   cPPT/CTS (fragment): central polypurine tract and central termination sequence of HIV-1
   8182..8415    +  LTR            3' LTR (ΔU3): self-inactivating 3' long terminal repeat (LTR) from HIV-1
   8493..8614    +  polyA_signal   SV40 poly(A) signal: SV40 polyadenylation signal
   8654..8789    +  rep_origin     SV40 ori: SV40 origin of replication
   8810..8828    -  promoter       T7 promoter: promoter for bacteriophage T7 RNA polymerase
   8836..8991    +  CDS            lacZα (fragment): LacZα fragment of β-galactosidase; lacZ fragment
   8996..9424    +  rep_origin     f1 ori (sequence partly withheld): f1 bacteriophage origin of replication; arrow indicates direction of (+) strand synthesis
   9477..9581    +  promoter       AmpR promoter: bla
   9582..10442   +  CDS            AmpR: β-lactamase; bla; confers resistance to ampicillin, carbenicillin, and related antibiotics
  10613..11201   +  rep_origin     ori: high-copy-number ColE1/pMB1/pBR322/pUC origin of replication
  11384..11476   +  CDS            lacI (fragment): lac repressor; lacI; The lac repressor binds to the lac operator to inhibit transcription in E. coli. This inhibition can be relieved by adding lactose or isopropyl-β-D-thiogalactopyranoside (IPTG).
  11489..11510   +  protein_bind   CAP binding site: CAP binding activates transcription in the presence of cAMP. E. coli catabolite activator protein
  11525..11555   +  promoter       lac promoter: promoter for the E. coli lac operon
  11559..11581   +  protein_bind   lac operator (fragment): The lac repressor binds to the lac operator to inhibit transcription in E. coli. This inhibition can be relieved by adding lactose or isopropyl-β-D-thiogalactopyranoside (IPTG). lac repressor encoded by lacI
  11624..11642   +  promoter       T3 promoter: promoter for bacteriophage T3 RNA polymerase
