[The description below was written by a language model from this plasmid's Addgene catalogue record and pLannotate feature annotations shown in this document.]
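Description:
TFORF1707 is a lentiviral mammalian expression plasmid built on the pLX_TRC317 backbone, one member of a barcoded library of transcription factor open reading frames. It carries human BNC2 (basonuclin 2, a probable zinc-finger transcription factor linked to keratinocyte biology, germ cell differentiation and urinary-tract development), corresponding to the NM_017637 isoform, with the ORF made by gene synthesis. In bacteria the plasmid is maintained by a high-copy ColE1/pUC-type origin and selected through the ampicillin resistance gene. An f1 origin and remnants of a lac/lacZα cloning region with T7 and T3 promoters are also present in the backbone. The depositor notes that the plasmid can recombine during propagation, as is common for LTR-containing vectors.

The transfer cassette follows a third-generation, self-inactivating layout. An RSV promoter fused to a truncated HIV-1 5' LTR drives Tat-independent production of genomic RNA, followed by the Ψ packaging signal with a gag fragment, the Rev response element for nuclear export, and a cPPT/CTS that aids nuclear import. The cassette ends with a ΔU3 3' LTR, with an SV40 polyadenylation signal downstream. Within the provirus, an SV40 early promoter expresses puromycin N-acetyltransferase for selection of transduced cells, and the strong constitutive EF-1α promoter drives BNC2. A WPRE downstream of the ORF enhances transcript stability and expression. According to the record, each library member carries a unique 24-bp barcode, although the feature table does not annotate it. The short U6 promoter fragment annotated between the ORF and the WPRE is probably a partial sequence match rather than a functional element. The construct is intended for BNC2 overexpression, either individually or in pooled screens of directed differentiation, where barcode readout identifies the transcription factor delivered to each cell.
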