Addgene plasmid #141868: TFORF1707
Purpose: Lentiviral vector for overexpressing transcription factor ORFs with unique 24-bp barcodes. Barcodes facilitate identification of transcription factors in pooled screens.
Depositing lab: Feng Zhang. Depositing organization: Broad Institute. Publication: A transcription factor atlas of directed differentiation. Joung J, Ma S, Tay T, Geiger-Schuller KR, Kirchgatterer PC, Verdine VK, Guo B, Arias-Garcia MA, Allen WE, Singh A, Kuksenko O, Abudayyeh OO, Gootenberg JS, Fu Z, Macrae RK, Buenrostro JD, Regev A, Zhang F. Cell. 2023 Jan 5;186(1):209-229.e26. doi: 10.1016/j.cell.2022.11.026. PubMed 36608654.
Backbone
  Vector backbone: pLX_TRC317
  Backbone manufacturer: Broad Institute Genetic Perturbation Platform
  Backbone size w/o insert (bp): 8264
  Vector type: Mammalian Expression, Lentiviral
  Selectable markers: Puromycin
Growth in bacteria
  Bacterial resistance: Ampicillin, 100 μg/mL
  Growth temperature: 30°C
  Growth strain: DH5alpha
  Copy number: High Copy
Gene/Insert
  Gene/Insert name: BNC2
  Species: H. sapiens (human)
  Insert size (bp): 3401
  Entrez Gene: BNC2 (a.k.a. BSN2, LUTO)
  Promoter: EF1a
  Cloning method: Unknown
  Sequencing primers: 5′ GGGTGGAGACTGAAGTTAGGCCAG; 3′ CACATAGCGTAAAAGGAGCAACATAG
Terms and licenses: Academic/Nonprofit Terms; Industry Terms: Not Available to Industry
Depositor comments: NM_017637,ENST00000380672 . The transcription factor ORF portion of this plasmid was synthesized by Genewiz. Please test multiple small colonies in case of plasmid recombination. To make this collection available in a timely manner, a portion of this collection was not fully sequenced by Addgene. If an Addgene verified full plasmid sequence is not available, please contact us prior to placing an order to request the full sequence.
How to cite: TFORF1707 was a gift from Feng Zhang (Addgene plasmid # 141868 ; http://n2t.net/addgene:141868 ; RRID:Addgene_141868)
