>Addgene plasmid #141868 | TFORF1707 | depositor partial sequence | sequence record 277741 | Insert
ACCGCCACCATGGCACACCTTGGGCCCACCCCACCTCCACATAGCCTTAATTACAAATCAGAGGACAGGC
TTAGTGAGCAAGACTGGCCAGCATATTTCAAGGTCCCATGTTGTGGGGTTGATACATCTCAAATTGAGTC
AGAAGAGGCAGAAGTGGATGTGAGAGAAAGAGAGACACAGAGAGACAGAGAGCCAAAGAGGGCAAGAGAC
TTGACTTTAAGAGACTCCTGTACTGACAACTCCATGCAGTTCGGAACCAGAACGACTACGGCTGAACCAG
GGTTCATGGGGACATGGCAAAACGCTGATACTAACCTCTTATTCAGAATGTCCCAACAGGCCATCCGTTG
CACACTGGTAAACTGCACATGTGAATGTTTTCAGCCAGGGAAGATTAACCTGAGGACTTGTGATCAGTGT
AAACATGGCTGGGTGGCACATGCCTTGGATAAGCTCAGCACGCAGCACCTGTACCACCCCACCCAAGTGG
AGATTGTGCAGTCCAACGTCGTGTTTGACATCAGCAGCCTGATGCTCTATGGGACACAAGCAGTGCCTGT
GCGGCTAAAGATCCTGCTGGACCGTCTCTTCAGCGTCCTGAAGCAAGAGGAGGTACTGCACATACTGCAC
GGCCTTGGCTGGACTCTGCGGGACTATGTCCGAGGATACATCCTTCAGGATGCTGCTGGCAAGGTGCTGG
ACCGCTGGGCCATCATGTCTCGAGAAGAGGAAATCATCACCCTTCAGCAGTTTCTGCGGTTTGGAGAAAC
CAAATCCATTGTGGAGCTGATGGCAATTCAGGAGAAAGAAGGGCAGGCCGTGGCTGTACCATCTTCAAAG
ACAGACTCAGATATAAGGACTTTCATTGAGAGCAATAATCGCACCAGGAGTCCCAGCCTCCTTGCTCACT
TAGAGAACAGCAATCCTTCCAGCATTCATCACTTCGAAAACATCCCAAACAGCCTTGCATTTCTGCTTCC
ATTCCAGTACATAAACCCTGTCTCAGCACCACTGCTAGGGTTGCCTCCAAATGGGCTACTGTTAGAGCAA
CCAGGGTTGAGGCTGCGGGAACCCAGCCTTTCAACTCAGAATGAATATAATGAGAGCAGCGAATCCGAAG
TTTCTCCCACACCTTATAAGAATGATCAAACACCCAATAGAAATGCCCTGACCAGCATTACTAATGTGGA
GCCCAAAACCGAGCCAGCCTGTGTCTCTCCCATTCAGAATTCTGCCCCAGTCAGTGATCTAACCAAAACT
GAACACCCAAAAAGCTCATTCCGGATTCATCGGATGAGAAGGATGGGGTCAGCCTCTAGGAAAGGAAGAG
TGTTCTGTAATGCATGTGGGAAGACATTCTATGACAAAGGTACTCTCAAAATTCATTACAATGCTGTTCA
CCTGAAGATCAAACATCGATGCACCATTGAAGGTTGCAACATGGTCTTTAGCTCCCTCCGAAGTCGTAAT
CGCCACAGTGCAAACCCCAATCCTCGCCTTCACATGCCTATGCTAAGGAATAACCGAGATAAAGATTTAA
TTCGGGCCACCTCAGGAGCTGCCACCCCTGTCATAGCAAGTACAAAATCAAATCTGGCACTCACAAGCCC
TGGCCGACCCCCAATGGGTTTTACCACTCCCCCTCTAGACCCTGTCTTGCAAAATCCTCTCCCTAGCCAG
CTAGTATTTTCTGGGCTAAAGACTGTACAACCAGTTCCTCCATTTTATAGAAGTTTACTCACTCCAGGGG
AAATGGTGAGTCCTCCAACCTCCCTCCCAACCAGTCCCATCATTCCAACCAGTGGTACCATAGAGCAGCA
CCCCCCGCCACCCTCTGAGCCAGTAGTGCCAGCAGTGATGATGGCCACCCATGAGCCCAGTGCTGACCTG
GCACCCAAGAAAAAGCCCAGGAAGTCAAGCATGCCTGTGAAGATTGAGAAGGAAATTATTGATACCGCCG
ATGAGTTTGATGATGAAGATGATGACCCCAATGATGGTGGAGCTGTGGTCAATGACATGAGCCATGACAA
TCATTGTCACTCCCAAGAGGAGATGAGCCCAGGCATGTCTGTGAAGGACTTTTCTAAGCATAACAGGACC
CGGTGCATTTCAAGGACTGAAATAAGGAGGGCCGACAGCATGACTTCTGAAGACCAAGAACCTGAGCGGG
ACTATGAGAACGAGTCTGAGTCTTCGGAGCCCAAACTGGGCGAGGAATCCATGGAAGGGGATGAGCACAT
TCACAGCGAAGTGAGTGAAAAAGTCCTGATGAATAGTGAGAGGCCTGATGAGAACCACAGTGAGCCCTCT
CACCAGGACGTCATCAAGGTGAAGGAAGAATTTACAGACCCCACTTACGACATGTTTTACATGAGCCAGT
ATGGACTGTACAATGGTGGGGGTGCCAGCATGGCCGCCTTGCATGAGAGCTTTACATCGTCTCTGAATTA
TGGCAGCCCTCAAAAGTTCTCCCCAGAAGGTGACCTATGTTCTAGCCCAGACCCCAAAATCTGTTATGTG
TGCAAGAAGAGTTTCAAAAGCTCCTACAGTGTGAAACTTCACTACAGGAACGTTCACTTGAAAGAGATGC
ACGTCTGCACAGTGGCTGGTTGCAATGCTGCATTCCCCTCTCGCCGAAGCCGAGACAGACACAGTGCCAA
CATAAACCTACATCGTAAACTGTTGACCAAAGAACTCGATGACATGGGCCTGGACTCGTCGCAGCCCTCC
CTTAGCAAGGACCTCCGCGATGAATTTTTGGTGAAGATATATGGTGCCCAGCACCCCATGGGGCTCGATG
TCAGGGAAGACGCCTCCTCTCCCGCAGGGACTGAAGACTCCCACCTGAACGGGTATGGGAGAGGCATGGC
AGAGGACTACATGGTCCTTGACTTGAGCACCACCTCCAGCCTCCAGTCCAGCAGCAGTATCCATTCCTCC
AGAGAATCCGACGCAGGCAGCGATGAGGGGATTCTTCTCGATGACATTGACGGGGCGAGTGACAGTGGGG
AGTCGGCACACAAGGCCGAGGCCCCTGCCCTCCCTGGCAGCCTAGGGGCTGAAGTTTCAGGATCTCTTAT
GTTCAGCAGCTTGTCTGGGAGCAATGGTGGGATCATGTGCAACATTTGCCACAAAATGTACAGCAACAAG
GGGACCCTGAGAGTGCACTACAAAACTGTGCATTTGAGAGAAATGCACAAGTGCAAAGTCCCAGGTTGCA
ATATGATGTTTTCCTCTGTACGAAGCCGAAATCGGCACAGTCAGAACCCTAATCTCCACAAAAACATTCC
CTTCACTTCAGTAGATTAGTAATGAACTAGTCCGTAACTTGAAAGTATTTCGATTTCTTGGCTTTATATA
TCTTGTGGAAAGGACGAGCCAAATAAATCCGCGCATTACTC
