>Addgene plasmid #141868 | TFORF1707 | depositor partial sequence | sequence record 277742 | Barcode
GCCAAATAAATCCGCGCATTACTC
